>Addgene plasmid #29139 | pEMS1267 | addgene partial sequence | sequence record 38767 | EGFP-N 5'-CGTCGCCGTCCAGCTCGACCAG-3'
TTGCTCACCATGGTGGCGGAAGTTCCTATACCTTTTGAAGAATAGGAACTTCGGAATAGGAACTTCGGCG
CGCCACCTGAACACTCGCCCTCCCGTCCCTGGTTTTTAAAGTCCTATTTATCATAAACTAGAAATCCACA
GACCCCCTCACTAGACAGAAAGCACTTCAACCAGCAAATGCTTCTCAAAGGTTTGATTTACTTTTTTTTT
TCCCTGGGAGAAGAGATTGGCCAATTGACACTATGCAGCAATCAGAAAAGGCTCACTTTTGATCTTGCTG
CTTGTGCAGCCGATGAAACGGCTCCTGCCATTGGTTAGCTGCTGACAGTAATTTAATTAGATAGACATTA
ATTAGGATAATCACCTGGCTCCTGGTAGCGACGATCATGGCAAATTGAAGGGGATGATTTTATTGTTGGC
TTGGGGGGTGGGGAATGTGTGTTGGTTTACGTGAGCACTGTTGTGTCACCTTTAAGCTCTGTGACCACTG
CTTTAGGAAGATTCAAAGATGTGGAATTTACTAAACATTTCCTACCTTCCCCCCCTTCCCCCCTTTAGAG
CGGAGGGGCGGAGGAGGGAATTCGACGATGCTAGGAGACTTTTCGGATCTGAATGAGCCAAATATTCAGT
TGAATGTAACGATTTCAAGTGCAAAGTATACAAAGCGCGAGCCGGTGGCCTCTTCTCGCCCTGTAAAAGT
TCCAGAGTCTGTCTTTTCCAGCTAATACAAAAGCACACAACACCTGAGCTGGTGCTTTGTGAGCAGATCC
TACATGTCCTCGGCGCCCCC
