>Addgene plasmid #29139 | pEMS1267 | addgene partial sequence | sequence record 39314 | pEMS1307-fwd 5'-ccgcacgtctaagaaaccat-3'
AAATAGGCGTATCACGAGGCCCTTTCGTCTTCAAGAATTAATTCCGATCATATTCAATAACCCTTAATGA
ATTCGAGCTCCTAGGCCGGCCGATCTGGTCAGCAGTATATAAATTCTCTGACCATTTAAGTAATTTTCTT
AAAGAAAATATTTATGAAACGCTAATAAACTATTAACTGAACAAGTAATACAATATGTGATAATTTTTAC
ACCCTACAATGCATAAAATTTTAATACAAACTTGGTGTATACTTGATAACAATTTATATGTTTATTTTAC
CATCTGGTAAATGTGTAAATGATATTTTGAGAAGCACATTTCATATTCACTTTGACAACTTATCCTTAAC
AATATGTGCCCTGTCTTATGTATCGACTGGAATAATCTTGGAAATTTTTGAAAAAGATGAATCCAGGAAA
AAAAATTCATGTCCTAGTTTGTTTGTTTTAAAAATATTATGGAGATTTGAGAGTTAGATTTTTTGTACTA
AACTGAGGGATTTTGTTGTTTGCTGACTTTTACCAGACATCCTGCTAATTAGGGTAGAATAATCAGAGCA
GCTTCCAAACATTATATCATGTACATCAAATCAAGTTTCCTACTAACACTATAGGCCACATAAGTAGCAA
TAATAAAATGAATATGGTTCTGTGTGTTGTTGTATAACAGTATCACATCTTTTACAGAGTATTTGGTTTG
CTATCACTTATGTCTAAATATGGGATGATCATTTTTTCCAACGTGTTGTAATGAACCTCAAGTGAATAGC
TTTTATCGAATAACAGCATTTATGACACTTTGGCCTTCTGCCTTTT
