[The description below was written by a language model from this plasmid's Addgene catalogue record.]
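Description:
pEMS1267 is a Pleiades Promoter Project construct built on the large pEMS1307 backbone (about 16.5 kb without insert). It is maintained in E. coli as a high-copy plasmid under ampicillin selection. The record provides no feature table, so the origin of replication and the other elements carried by the backbone are not stated. The unusually large backbone suggests substantial additional sequence beyond a simple reporter cassette, but its nature cannot be determined from the fields given.

The insert is Ple225, a 3,846 bp human MiniPromoter designed from regulatory sequence of TBR1 (T-box brain gene 1). It was cloned by restriction digestion between FseI and AscI sites. MiniPromoters in this project are compact assemblies of human regulatory regions intended to drive selective, cell-type- or region-restricted expression in the brain. Here Ple225 is positioned to drive the backbone-encoded reporter, EGFP fused to a nuclear localization signal. The NLS concentrates fluorescence in the nucleus and makes individual expressing cells easier to identify. Although the catalogue lists EGFP-NLS as a C-terminal tag, the insert is a promoter element rather than a coding sequence, so the reporter is best understood as the downstream gene under Ple225 control.

The construct was made to test whether this TBR1-derived MiniPromoter could direct expression in vivo. The recorded outcome is negative: eGFP expression was not detected in the brain or eye. pEMS1267 is therefore mainly useful as a documented negative result within the MiniPromoter toolbox, or as a starting point for redesigning TBR1 regulatory elements.
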