Addgene plasmid #29139: pEMS1267
Purpose: Expression of the eGFP reporter gene was not detected in the brain and eye.
Depositing lab: Elizabeth Simpson. Depositing organization: University of British Columbia. Publication: A regulatory toolbox of MiniPromoters to drive selective expression in the brain. Portales-Casamar E, Swanson DJ, Liu L, de Leeuw CN, Banks KG, Ho Sui SJ, Fulton DL, Ali J, Amirabbasi M, Arenillas DJ, Babyak N, Black SF, Bonaguro RJ, Brauer E, Candido TR, Castellarin M, Chen J, Chen Y, Cheng JC, Chopra V, Docking TR, Dreolini L, D'Souza CA, Flynn EK, Glenn R, Hatakka K, Hearty TG, Imanian B, Jiang S, Khorasan-zadeh S, Komljenovic I, Laprise S, Liao NY, Lim JS, Lithwick S, Liu F, Liu J, Lu M, McConechy M, McLeod AJ, Milisavljevic M, Mis J, O'Connor K, Palma B, Palmquist DL, Schmouth JF, Swanson MI, Tam B, Ticoll A, Turner JL, Varhol R, Vermeulen J, Watkins RF, Wilson G, Wong BK, Wong SH, Wong TY, Yang GS, Ypsilanti AR, Jones SJ, Holt RA, Goldowitz D, Wasserman WW, Simpson EM. Proc Natl Acad Sci U S A. 2010 Sep 21. 107(38):16589-94. 10.1073/pnas.1009158107 PubMed 20807748.
Backbone
  Vector backbone: pEMS1307
  Backbone size w/o insert (bp): 16482
  Vector type: Pleiades Promoter Project [sic, Pleaides Plieades]
Growth in bacteria
  Bacterial resistance: Ampicillin, 100 μg/mL
  Growth temperature: 37°C
  Growth strain: DH5alpha
  Growth instructions: DH10B
  Copy number: High Copy
Gene/Insert
  Gene/Insert name: Ple225 (alt names: TBR1; T-box brain gene 1)
  Species: H. sapiens (human)
  Insert size (bp): 3846
  Entrez Gene: TBR1 (a.k.a. MGC141978, TBR-1, TES-56)
  Tag / fusion protein: EGFP-NLS (C terminal on backbone)
  Cloning method: Restriction Enzyme; 5′ cloning site FseI (unknown if destroyed); 3′ cloning site AscI (unknown if destroyed)
  Sequencing primers: 5′ Unknown
Terms and licenses: Academic/Nonprofit Terms; Industry Terms: Not Available to Industry
How to cite: pEMS1267 was a gift from Elizabeth Simpson (Addgene plasmid # 29139 ; http://n2t.net/addgene:29139 ; RRID:Addgene_29139)
